Addgene plasmid #50826: miR-34aP1
Purpose: luciferase reporter for human miR-34a
Depositing lab: Yun Bai & Xueqing Xu. Depositing organization: Army Medical University. Publication: Transcriptional activation of microRNA-34a by NF-kappa B in human esophageal cancer cells. Li J, Wang K, Chen X, Meng H, Song M, Wang Y, Xu X, Bai Y. BMC Mol Biol. 2012 Jan 31;13:4. 10.1186/1471-2199-13-4 PubMed 22292433.
Backbone
  Vector backbone: pGL3-Basic
  Backbone manufacturer: Promega
  Backbone size w/o insert (bp): 4818
  Total vector size (bp): 6084
  Vector type: Mammalian Expression, Luciferase
Growth in bacteria
  Bacterial resistance: Ampicillin, 100 μg/mL
  Growth temperature: 37°C
  Growth strain: DH5alpha
  Copy number: High Copy
Gene/Insert
  Gene/Insert name: miR-34A promoter (alt names: MIR34A; miR-34A)
  Species: H. sapiens (human)
  Insert size (bp): 1266
  Entrez Gene: MIR34A (a.k.a. MIRN34A, miRNA34A, mir-34, mir-34a)
  Promoter: miR34a
  Tag / fusion protein: luciferase (C terminal on backbone)
  Cloning method: Restriction Enzyme; 5′ cloning site XhoI (not destroyed); 3′ cloning site HindIII (not destroyed)
  Sequencing primers: 5′ RVprimer3; 3′ LucNrev
Terms and licenses: Academic/Nonprofit Terms; Industry Terms: Not Available to Industry
How to cite: miR-34aP1 was a gift from Yun Bai & Xueqing Xu (Addgene plasmid # 50826 ; http://n2t.net/addgene:50826 ; RRID:Addgene_50826)
