[The description below was written by a language model from this plasmid's Addgene catalogue record and pLannotate feature annotations shown in this document.]
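Description:
miR-34aP1 is a promoter-reporter plasmid built on the promoterless pGL3-Basic firefly luciferase vector and intended for transient transfection into mammalian cells. A fragment of about 1.27 kb from the human MIR34A promoter region was inserted between the XhoI and HindIII sites of the polylinker, both of which are retained. This places it directly upstream of the luc+ firefly luciferase coding sequence. Because the backbone supplies no eukaryotic promoter or enhancer of its own, luciferase output depends on the transcriptional activity of the cloned miR-34a fragment. The catalogue lists luciferase as a "C-terminal tag", but it is better understood as the downstream reporter gene than as a protein fusion.

The feature table, from a full-plasmid sequencing result of 6,066 nt (slightly shorter than the catalogue total of 6,084 bp), does not annotate the promoter insert itself. An unannotated stretch ahead of the luciferase CDS is consistent with its position. Downstream of luciferase lies the SV40 late polyadenylation signal. Upstream of the cloning region, a synthetic poly(A) signal and a transcriptional pause site from the human α2 globin gene limit read-through from the backbone and so reduce background signal. Propagation in E. coli relies on a high-copy ColE1/pUC-type origin and ampicillin resistance (bla with its own promoter), and an f1 origin allows single-stranded DNA production. The short large T antigen, TcR and lacZα fragments are backbone remnants with no function.

The plasmid is used to measure transcriptional regulation of human miR-34a. The associated work examined activation of this promoter by NF-κB in esophageal cancer cells.
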