Features (pLannotate 1.2.2; 11 found; start..end, strand, type, name):
   1336..2988    +  CDS            luciferase: firefly luciferase; luc+; enhanced luc+ version of the luciferase gene
   3029..3150    -  polyA_signal   SV40 poly(A) signal: SV40 polyadenylation signal
   3173..3241    -  CDS            large T antigen (fragment): large T antigen from SV40 (simian virus 40)
   3257..3389    +  CDS            TcR (fragment): tetracycline efflux protein; tet; confers resistance to tetracycline
   3569..4157    -  rep_origin     ori: high-copy-number ColE1/pMB1/pBR322/pUC origin of replication
   4328..5188    -  CDS            AmpR: β-lactamase; bla; confers resistance to ampicillin, carbenicillin, and related antibiotics
   5189..5293    -  promoter       AmpR promoter: bla
   5320..5748    +  rep_origin     f1 ori (sequence partly withheld): f1 bacteriophage origin of replication; arrow indicates direction of (+) strand synthesis
   5780..5847    -  CDS            lacZα (fragment): LacZα fragment of β-galactosidase; lacZ fragment
   5906..5954    +  polyA_signal   poly(A) signal: synthetic polyadenylation signal
   5968..6059    +  misc_feature   pause site: RNA polymerase II transcriptional pause signal from the human α2 globin gene
>Addgene plasmid #50826 | miR-34aP1 | addgene full sequence | sequence record 456475 | Addgene NGS Result
GGTACCGAGCTCTTACGCGTGCTAGCCCGGGCTCGAGTGCCGGTTCCTGGCTTTAGAAGTCCTTTCGCAT
CTTGTTGAATCCGGGGCTGCATTGGCCCTCCGAGCTCTCCGGACTGGCAACGTCGCAGAGACAACAGGTC
CTGACCCGGGACAGACCCCACACCCGCGTCCAGGACGTGGGTTTCTTCCCTCTTCCAGGCGAGAGGCCCT
CGGACTGGGCGTCGCGGCGAGCCCCCCGTGGTTTCTGTTTGCTTTTGTACGGTCCCCCTTCCCCCCACCA
CCCTGTCCCGGCCCCACCCGGGCCTTGGTCCCACCGCGAAGGGGCGAGGAGTCCCCGGAAGGGTCGCGAT
GGCCGGGGAGTCCGGGACCTCGGCTCTGGGTAGGCGCGCCCCGCGACCCAGCGGCGGCGTGGGCGAGGGG
CGCTGCGCAAACTACGCGCTCTCGCTGGGGAAACGCCAGCCCAGGCGGGCGGCGGCGGTGAAGGGGATGA
GGACCAGGACCCCGTGCCCGGCGGGACTGGCCCCGCACCCCACGCCGCCCCCCTGCGGTGCGCACCGCAT
CTGCGCCCTAGGCCGAGGCCAGGCTCCGACCCCTCCCCCGCACCGACGTGATTCGGATCGCGCGGTGCTG
GCGCCGCCTTCATGCGCCCTGCCTGGCCCCCACCTGGTCCTCTTTCCTTTTCAGGTGGAGGAGATGCCGC
TGTCCCGTCGGTCTGGGGACAGCCCAGCTCCCCGGATCCCGGGCTGGAGAGACGCGTCGCGGCCCCGGGG
CCTGGTGGCACGAGCAGGAAGGAGGACCCGGCGGCGGGCTCTGCCTGGGCTTGCCTGGGCTTGTTCCGAG
CCGGGCTGCTTCTCGGTGACCACGCAGATCGGGGGCATTTGGAGATTTTGCGGGAGTCCTGCAGCCAAGC
TCCGGGGCAGGAGAGGCCTGGAAGCCTGCACTACCTGCTCGCCCCGTCCCAGCATGCACCCAGGTAAACG
CTTGTGTTTCTCAGTCCGTGCGAAAGTTTGCAAAGAAGGAGGCGGGAACTAGACCAACAACTTTAATAAT
CATAGTCATAATAATGAAAACCCTGTTCAATTGTGTAGCCTCCGTAAGGGGAAGAATTTCCAAGAAGCAA
CAAAATGTTCTTTGATTTCATAATCTCTGGGGAGAAAGGATTCCTTTTTTGGGGTTTTGCTCGGCTAGTT
CTTTCTTCCCTCCTCTATCTCCAGCGTGGGGCGAGGAAGGCCGACTGGTTCATGGGTGGCAAATGGGGAC
CCTGGCTCTCTTGCGCTGCTGGCCACGGTGATATTGCAGCAAGCTTGGCATTCCGGTACTGTTGGTAAAG
CCACCATGGAAGACGCCAAAAACATAAAGAAAGGCCCGGCGCCATTCTATCCGCTGGAAGATGGAACCGC
TGGAGAGCAACTGCATAAGGCTATGAAGAGATACGCCCTGGTTCCTGGAACAATTGCTTTTACAGATGCA
CATATCGAGGTGGACATCACTTACGCTGAGTACTTCGAAATGTCCGTTCGGTTGGCAGAAGCTATGAAAC
GATATGGGCTGAATACAAATCACAGAATCGTCGTATGCAGTGAAAACTCTCTTCAATTCTTTATGCCGGT
GTTGGGCGCGTTATTTATCGGAGTTGCAGTTGCGCCCGCGAACGACATTTATAATGAACGTGAATTGCTC
AACAGTATGGGCATTTCGCAGCCTACCGTGGTGTTCGTTTCCAAAAAGGGGTTGCAAAAAATTTTGAACG
TGCAAAAAAAGCTCCCAATCATCCAAAAAATTATTATCATGGATTCTAAAACGGATTACCAGGGATTTCA
GTCGATGTACACGTTCGTCACATCTCATCTACCTCCCGGTTTTAATGAATACGATTTTGTGCCAGAGTCC
TTCGATAGGGACAAGACAATTGCACTGATCATGAACTCCTCTGGATCTACTGGTCTGCCTAAAGGTGTCG
CTCTGCCTCATAGAACTGCCTGCGTGAGATTCTCGCATGCCAGAGATCCTATTTTTGGCAATCAAATCAT
TCCGGATACTGCGATTTTAAGTGTTGTTCCATTCCATCACGGTTTTGGAATGTTTACTACACTCGGATAT
TTGATATGTGGATTTCGAGTCGTCTTAATGTATAGATTTGAAGAAGAGCTGTTTCTGAGGAGCCTTCAGG
ATTACAAGATTCAAAGTGCGCTGCTGGTGCCAACCCTATTCTCCTTCTTCGCCAAAAGCACTCTGATTGA
CAAATACGATTTATCTAATTTACACGAAATTGCTTCTGGTGGCGCTCCCCTCTCTAAGGAAGTCGGGGAA
GCGGTTGCCAAGAGGTTCCATCTGCCAGGTATCAGGCAAGGATATGGGCTCACTGAGACTACATCAGCTA
TTCTGATTACACCCGAGGGGGATGATAAACCGGGCGCGGTCGGTAAAGTTGTTCCATTTTTTGAAGCGAA
GGTTGTGGATCTGGATACCGGGAAAACGCTGGGCGTTAATCAAAGAGGCGAACTGTGTGTGAGAGGTCCT
ATGATTATGTCCGGTTATGTAAACAATCCGGAAGCGACCAACGCCTTGATTGACAAGGATGGATGGCTAC
ATTCTGGAGACATAGCTTACTGGGACGAAGACGAACACTTCTTCATCGTTGACCGCCTGAAGTCTCTGAT
TAAGTACAAAGGCTATCAGGTGGCTCCCGCTGAATTGGAATCCATCTTGCTCCAACACCCCAACATCTTC
GACGCAGGTGTCGCAGGTCTTCCCGACGATGACGCCGGTGAACTTCCCGCCGCCGTTGTTGTTTTGGAGC
ACGGAAAGACGATGACGGAAAAAGAGATCGTGGATTACGTCGCCAGTCAAGTAACAACCGCGAAAAAGTT
GCGCGGAGGAGTTGTGTTTGTGGACGAAGTACCGAAAGGTCTTACCGGAAAACTCGACGCAAGAAAAATC
AGAGAGATCCTCATAAAGGCCAAGAAGGGCGGAAAGATCGCCGTGTAATTCTAGAGTCGGGGCGGCCGGC
CGCTTCGAGCAGACATGATAAGATACATTGATGAGTTTGGACAAACCACAACTAGAATGCAGTGAAAAAA
ATGCTTTATTTGTGAAATTTGTGATGCTATTGCTTTATTTGTAACCATTATAAGCTGCAATAAACAAGTT
AACAACAACAATTGCATTCATTTTATGTTTCAGGTTCAGGGGGAGGTGTGGGAGGTTTTTTAAAGCAAGT
AAAACCTCTACAAATGTGGTAAAATCGATAAGGATCCGTCGACCGATGCCCTTGAGAGCCTTCAACCCAG
TCAGCTCCTTCCGGTGGGCGCGGGGCATGACTATCGTCGCCGCACTTATGACTGTCTTCTTTATCATGCA
ACTCGTAGGACAGGTGCCGGCAGCGCTCTTCCGCTTCCTCGCTCACTGACTCGCTGCGCTCGGTCGTTCG
GCTGCGGCGAGCGGTATCAGCTCACTCAAAGGCGGTAATACGGTTATCCACAGAATCAGGGGATAACGCA
GGAAAGAACATGTGAGCAAAAGGCCAGCAAAAGGCCAGGAACCGTAAAAAGGCCGCGTTGCTGGCGTTTT
TCCATAGGCTCCGCCCCCCTGACGAGCATCACAAAAATCGACGCTCAAGTCAGAGGTGGCGAAACCCGAC
AGGACTATAAAGATACCAGGCGTTTCCCCCTGGAAGCTCCCTCGTGCGCTCTCCTGTTCCGACCCTGCCG
CTTACCGGATACCTGTCCGCCTTTCTCCCTTCGGGAAGCGTGGCGCTTTCTCATAGCTCACGCTGTAGGT
ATCTCAGTTCGGTGTAGGTCGTTCGCTCCAAGCTGGGCTGTGTGCACGAACCCCCCGTTCAGCCCGACCG
CTGCGCCTTATCCGGTAACTATCGTCTTGAGTCCAACCCGGTAAGACACGACTTATCGCCACTGGCAGCA
GCCACTGGTAACAGGATTAGCAGAGCGAGGTATGTAGGCGGTGCTACAGAGTTCTTGAAGTGGTGGCCTA
ACTACGGCTACACTAGAAGAACAGTATTTGGTATCTGCGCTCTGCTGAAGCCAGTTACCTTCGGAAAAAG
AGTTGGTAGCTCTTGATCCGGCAAACAAACCACCGCTGGTAGCGGTGGTTTTTTTGTTTGCAAGCAGCAG
ATTACGCGCAGAAAAAAAGGATCTCAAGAAGATCCTTTGATCTTTTCTACGGGGTCTGACGCTCAGTGGA
ACGAAAACTCACGTTAAGGGATTTTGGTCATGAGATTATCAAAAAGGATCTTCACCTAGATCCTTTTAAA
TTAAAAATGAAGTTTTAAATCAATCTAAAGTATATATGAGTAAACTTGGTCTGACAGTTACCAATGCTTA
ATCAGTGAGGCACCTATCTCAGCGATCTGTCTATTTCGTTCATCCATAGTTGCCTGACTCCCCGTCGTGT
AGATAACTACGATACGGGAGGGCTTACCATCTGGCCCCAGTGCTGCAATGATACCGCGAGACCCACGCTC
ACCGGCTCCAGATTTATCAGCAATAAACCAGCCAGCCGGAAGGGCCGAGCGCAGAAGTGGTCCTGCAACT
TTATCCGCCTCCATCCAGTCTATTAATTGTTGCCGGGAAGCTAGAGTAAGTAGTTCGCCAGTTAATAGTT
TGCGCAACGTTGTTGCCATTGCTACAGGCATCGTGGTGTCACGCTCGTCGTTTGGTATGGCTTCATTCAG
CTCCGGTTCCCAACGATCAAGGCGAGTTACATGATCCCCCATGTTGTGCAAAAAAGCGGTTAGCTCCTTC
GGTCCTCCGATCGTTGTCAGAAGTAAGTTGGCCGCAGTGTTATCACTCATGGTTATGGCAGCACTGCATA
ATTCTCTTACTGTCATGCCATCCGTAAGATGCTTTTCTGTGACTGGTGAGTACTCAACCAAGTCATTCTG
AGAATAGTGTATGCGGCGACCGAGTTGCTCTTGCCCGGCGTCAATACGGGATAATACCGCGCCACATAGC
AGAACTTTAAAAGTGCTCATCATTGGAAAACGTTCTTCGGGGCGAAAACTCTCAAGGATCTTACCGCTGT
TGAGATCCAGTTCGATGTAACCCACTCGTGCACCCAACTGATCTTCAGCATCTTTTACTTTCACCAGCGT
TTCTGGGTGAGCAAAAACAGGAAGGCAAAATGCCGCAAAAAAGGGAATAAGGGCGACACGGAAATGTTGA
ATACTCATACTCTTCCTTTTTCAATATTATTGAAGCATTTATCAGGGTTATTGTCTCATGAGCGGATACA
TATTTGAATGTATTTAGAAAAATAAACAAATAGGGGTTCCGCGCACATTTCCCCGAAAAGTGCCACCTG
[124 nt withheld, positions 5320-5443]
C
[91 nt withheld, positions 5445-5535]
A
[49 nt withheld, positions 5537-5585]
CCTTTGACGTTGGAGTCCACGTTCTTT
[37 nt withheld, positions 5613-5649]
ACCCTATCTCGGTCTATTCTTTTGATTTATAAGGGATTTTGCCGATTTCGGCCTATTGGTTAAAAAATGA
GCTGATTTAACAAAAATTTAACGCGAATTTTAACAAAATATTAACGCTTACAATTTGCCATTCGCCATTC
AGGCTGCGCAACTGTTGGGAAGGGCGATCGGTGCGGGCCTCTTCGCTATTACGCCAGCCCAAGCTACCAT
GATAAGTAAGTAATATTAAGGTACGGGAGGTACTTGGAGCGGCCGCAATAAAATATCTTTATTTTCATTA
CATCTGTGTGTTGGTTTTTTGTGTGAATCGATAGTACTAACATACGCTCTCCATCAAAACAAAACGAAAC
AAAACAAACTAGCAAAATAGGCTGTCCCCAGTGCAAGTGCAGGTGCCAGAACATTTCTCTATCGATA
