>Addgene plasmid #50826 | miR-34aP1 | addgene partial sequence | sequence record 79698 | RVprimer3 5'-CTAGCAAAATAGGCTGTCCC-3'
TTTCTCTATCGATAGGTACCGAGCTCTTACGCGTGCTAGCCCGGGCTCGAGTGCCGGTTCCTGGCTTTAG
AAGTCCTTTCGCATCTTGTTGAATCCGGGGCTGCATTGGCCCTCCGAGCTCTCCGGACTGGCAACGTCGC
AGAGACAACAGGTCCTGACCCGGGACAGACCCCACACCCGCGTCCAGGACGTGGGTTTCTTCCCTCTTCC
AGGCGAGAGGCCCTCGGACTGGGCGTCGCGGCGAGCCCCCCGTGGTTTCTGTTTGCTTTTGTACGGTCCC
CCTTCCCCCCACCACCCTGTCCCGGCCCCACCCGGGCCTTGGTCCCACCGCGAAGGGGCGAGGAGTCCCC
GGAAGGGTCGCGATGGCCGGGGAGTCCGGGACCTCGGCTCTGGGTAGGCGCGCCCCGCGACCCAGCGGCG
GCGTGGGCGAGGGGCGCTGCGCAAACTACGCGCTCTCGCTGGGGAAACGCCAGCCCAGGCGGGCGGCGGC
GGTGAAGGGGATGAGGACCAGGACCCCGTGCCCGGCGGGACTGGCCCCGCACCCCACGCCGCCCCCCTGC
GGTGCGCACCGCATCTGCGCCCTAGGCCGAGGCCAGGCTCCGACCCCTCCCCCGCACCGACGTGATTCGG
ATCGCGCGGTGCTGGCGCCGCCTTCATGCGCCCTGCCTGGCCCCCACCTGGTCCTCTTTCCTTTTCAGGT
GGAGGAGATGCCGCTGTCCCGTCGGTCTGGGGACAGCCCA
