>Addgene plasmid #50826 | miR-34aP1 | depositor partial sequence | sequence record 81794 | miR-34aP1
GTGCCGGTTCCTGGCTTTAGAAGTCCTTTCGCATCTTGTTGAATCCGGGGCTGCATTGGCCCTCCGAGCT
CTCCGGACTGGCAACGTCGCAGAGACAACAGGTCCTGACCCGGGACAGACCCCACACCCGCGTCCAGGAC
GTGGGTTTCTTCCCTCTTCCAGGCGAGAGGCCCTCGGACTGGGCGTCGCGGCGAGCCCCCCGTGGTTTCT
GTTTGCTTTTGTACGGTCCCCCTTCCCCCCACCACCCTGTCCCGGCCCCACCCGGGCCTTGGTCCCACCG
CGAAGGGGCGAGGAGTCCCCGGAAGGGTCGCGATGGCCGGGGAGTCCGGGACCTCGGCTCTGGGTAGGCG
CGCCCCGCGACCCAGCGGCGGCGTGGGCGAGGGGCGCTGCGCAAACTACGCGCTCTCGCTGGGGAAACGC
CAGCCCAGGCGGGCGGCGGCGGTGAAGGGGATGAGGACCAGGACCCCGTGCCCGGCGGGACTGGCCCCGC
ACCCCACGCCGCCCCCCTGCGGTGCGCACCGCATCTGCGCCCTAGGCCGAGGCCAGGCTCCGACCCCTCC
CCCGCACCGACGTGATTCGGATCGCGCGGTGCTGGCGCCGCCTTCATGCGCCCTGCCTGGCCCCCACCTG
GTCCTCTTTCCTTTTCAGGTGGAGGAGATGCCGCTGTCCCGTCGGTCTGGGGACAGCCCAGCTCCCCGGA
TCCCGGGCTGGAGAGACGCGTCGCGGCCCCGGGGCCTGGTGGCACGAGCAGGAAGGAGGACCCGGCGGCG
GGCTCTGCCTGGGCTTGCCTGGGCTTGTTCCGAGCCGGGCTGCTTCTCGGTGACCACGCAGATCGGGGGC
ATTTGGAGATTTTGCGGGAGTCCTGCAGCCAAGCTCCGGGGCAGGAGAGGCCTGGAAGCCTGCACTACCT
GCTCGCCCCGTCCCAGCATGCACCCAGGTAAACGCTTGTGTTTCTCAGTCCGTGCGAAAGTTTGCAAAGA
AGGAGGCGGGAACTAGACCAACAACTTTAATAATCATAGTCATAATAATGAAAACCCTGTTCAATTGTGT
AGCCTCCGTAAGGGGAAGAATTTCCAAGAAGCAACAAAATGTTCTTTGATTTCATAATCTCTGGGGAGAA
AGGATTCCTTTTTTGGGGTTTTGCTCGGCTAGTTCTTTCTTCCCTCCTCTATCTCCAGCGTGGGGCGAGG
AAGGCCGACTGGTTCATGGGTGGCAAATGGGGACCCTGGCTCTCTTGCGCTGCTGGCCACGGTGATATTG
CAGCAA
