>Addgene plasmid #50826 | miR-34aP1 | addgene partial sequence | sequence record 82541 | LucNRev 5'-CCTTATGCAGTTGCTCTCC-3'
ATGGCGCCGGGCCTTTCTTTATGTTTTTGGCGTCTTCCATGGTGGCTTTACCAACAGTACCGGAATGCCA
AGCTTGCTGCAATATCACCGTGGCCAGCAGCGCAAGAGAGCCAGGGTCCCCATTTGCCACCCATGAACCA
GTCGGCCTTCCTCGCCCCACGCTGGAGATAGAGGAGGGAAGAAAGAACTAGCCGAGCAAAACCCCAAAAA
AGGAATCCTTTCTCCCCAGAGATTATGAAATCAAAGAACATTTTGTTGCTTCTTGGAAATTCTTCCCCTT
ACGGAGGCTACACAATTGAACAGGGTTTTCATTATTATGACTATGATTATTAAAGTTGTTGGTCTAGTTC
CCGCCTCCTTCTTTGCAAACTTTCGCACGGACTGAGAAACACAAGCGTTTACCTGGGTGCATGCTGGGAC
GGGGCGAGCAGGTAGTGCAGGCTTCCAGGCCTCTCCTGCCCCGGAGCTTGGCTGCAGGACTCCCGCAAAA
TCTCCAAATGCCCCCGATCTGCGTGGTCACCGAGAAGCAGCCCGGCTCGGAACAAGCCCAGGCAAGCCCA
GGCAGAGCCCGCCGCCGGGTCCTCCTTCCTGCTCGTGCCACCAGGCCCCGGGGCCGCGACGCGTCTCTCC
AGCCCGGGATCCGGGGAGCTGGGCTGTCCCCAGACCGACGGGACAGCGGCATCTCCTCCACCTGAAAAGG
AAAGAGGACCAGGTGGGGGCCAGGCAGGGCGCATGAAGGCGGCGCCAGCACCGCGCGATCCGAATCACGT
CGGTGCGGGGGAGGGG
